Addgene plasmid #159025: pMSR:MSMEG_0003:Dendra
Purpose: T7 expression of C-term fluorescent fusion in E. coli
Depositing lab: Keith Derbyshire & Joseph Wade. Depositing organization: Wadsworth Center, New York State Department of Health. Publication: A Mycobacterial Systems Resource for the Research Community. Judd JA, Canestrari J, Clark R, Joseph A, Lapierre P, Lasek-Nesselquist E, Mir M, Palumbo M, Smith C, Stone M, Upadhyay A, Wirth SE, Dedrick RM, Meier CG, Russell DA, Dills A, Dove E, Kester J, Wolf ID, Zhu J, Rubin ER, Fortune S, Hatfull GF, Gray TA, Wade JT, Derbyshire KM. mBio. 2021 Mar 2;12(2). pii: mBio.02401-20. doi: 10.1128/mBio.02401-20. PubMed 33653882.
Backbone
  Vector backbone: pMSR:Dendra
  Vector type: Bacterial Expression ; Integrating Mycobacterial Expression Vector attL5
Growth in bacteria
  Bacterial resistance: Apramycin, 25 μg/mL
  Growth temperature: 37°C
  Growth strain: DH5alpha
  Copy number: High Copy
Gene/Insert
  Gene/Insert name: MSMEG_0003
  Species: M. smegmatis
  Promoter: pmycTetO
  Tag / fusion protein: Gly-Ala Linker/Dendra2/1x Flag Tag (C terminal on insert)
  Cloning method: Ligation Independent Cloning
  Sequencing primers: 5′ TGATAGAGTTTGTCCTCCCTATCAG; 3′ TCCATATGCACCTTGACACG
Terms and licenses: Academic/Nonprofit Terms; Industry Terms: Not Available to Industry
Depositor comments: NCBI reference sequence: CP000480.1. 5' cloning site: Ase1, destroyed during cloning. 3' cloning site: HindIII, not destroyed during cloning
How to cite: pMSR:MSMEG_0003:Dendra was a gift from Keith Derbyshire & Joseph Wade (Addgene plasmid # 159025 ; http://n2t.net/addgene:159025 ; RRID:Addgene_159025)
