[The description below was written by a language model from this plasmid's Addgene catalogue record and pLannotate feature annotations shown in this document.]
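Description:
pMSR:MSMEG_0003:Dendra is a 6.0 kb shuttle-type plasmid built on the pMSR:Dendra backbone. It is catalogued both as a bacterial expression vector and as an integrating mycobacterial expression vector that uses the phage L5 attachment system. It is propagated in E. coli through a high-copy ColE1/pUC-type origin and selected with apramycin through the aac(3)IV acetyltransferase gene. No mycobacterial replication origin is annotated. Instead, the plasmid carries the mycobacteriophage L5 integrase gene, with a fragment of the neighbouring phage gene 32, which mediates site-specific recombination into the L5 attachment site of the mycobacterial chromosome to give stable single-copy insertion.

The payload is the M. smegmatis open reading frame MSMEG_0003, inserted by ligation-independent cloning. The annotation software matches it to RecF, a DNA replication and repair protein, by homology to the M. tuberculosis protein. The gene is fused at its C terminus, through a Gly-Ala linker, to the green-to-red photoconvertible fluorescent protein Dendra2 and then a single FLAG epitope. A T7 terminator fragment follows the fusion.

Two promoter systems lie upstream. The catalogue lists pmycTetO, a tetracycline-operator-controlled mycobacterial promoter. The short "tight TRE" fragments in the feature table are most likely its tet operator sequences rather than a mammalian promoter. A T7 promoter sits immediately before the coding sequence, which fits the stated purpose of T7-driven expression of the fusion in E. coli.

The plasmid belongs to a mycobacterial systems resource of tagged genes. It supports regulated expression of the fusion in mycobacteria for localization imaging, and the FLAG tag allows detection or pull-down.
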