Features (pLannotate 1.2.2; 14 found; start..end, strand, type, name):
     15..32      +  promoter       tight TRE promoter (fragment): Tet-responsive promoter PTight, consisting of seven tet operator sequences followed by the minimal CMV promoter
     46..64      +  promoter       T7 promoter: promoter for bacteriophage T7 RNA polymerase
     80..1225    +  CDS            recF: RECF_MYCTU - Experimental evidence at protein level: Swiss-Prot protein existence level 1. The RecF protein is involved in DNA metabolism; it is required for DNA replication and normal SOS inducibility. RecF binds preferentially to single-stranded, linear DNA. It also seems to bind ATP (By similarity). From Mycobacterium tuberculosis (strain ATCC 25618 / H37Rv).
   1253..1939    +  CDS            Dendra2: Dendra2 is a photoconvertible green fluorescent protein published in 2006, derived from Dendronephthya sp.. It has high acid sensitivity.
   1979..1999    +  CDS            FLAG (fragment): FLAG® epitope tag, followed by an enterokinase cleavage site
   2008..2050    +  terminator     T7 terminator (fragment): transcription terminator for bacteriophage T7 RNA polymerase
   2256..3056    +  CDS            ApmR: aminoglycoside 3-N-acetyltransferase type IV ; aac(3)IV; confers resistance to apramycin (Paget and Davies, 1996)
   3123..3140    -  misc_feature   MCS (fragment): pBluescript multiple cloning site
   3181..3769    +  rep_origin     ori: high-copy-number ColE1/pMB1/pBR322/pUC origin of replication
   3937..3965    +  misc_feature   MCS (fragment): pUC18/19 multiple cloning site
   4525..5637    +  CDS            33: VINT_BPML5 - Also known as int. Protein inferred from homology: Swiss-Prot protein existence level 3. Integrase is necessary for integration of the phage into the host genome by site-specific recombination. From Mycobacterium phage L5 (Mycobacteriophage L5).
   5699..5803    -  CDS            32 (fragment): VG32_BPML5 - Protein predicted: Swiss-Prot protein existence level 4. From Mycobacterium phage L5 (Mycobacteriophage L5).
   5859..5963    +  CDS            Y4104_STRCO (fragment): Protein inferred from homology: Swiss-Prot protein existence level 3. From Streptomyces coelicolor (strain ATCC BAA-471 / A3(2) / M145).
   6021..8       +  promoter       tight TRE promoter (fragment) (across the origin): Tet-responsive promoter PTight, consisting of seven tet operator sequences followed by the minimal CMV promoter
>Addgene plasmid #159025 | pMSR:MSMEG_0003:Dendra | addgene full sequence | sequence record 315687 | Addgene NGS Result
TGATAGAGTTTGTCCTCCCTATCAGTGATAGATAGGCTTAAGGAGTAATACGACTCACTATAGGGAGAAG
GAGGCCATTATGTTTGCCCGGCATCTCGGACTGACCGATTTCCGGTCGTGGGCACGGGTCGATCTCGATC
TCGAGCCGGGGCGCACCGTCTTCGTGGGCCCCAACGGCTTCGGGAAGACGAATCTTGTTGAGGCGCTGTG
GTATTCGGCAACGCTCGGATCTCATCGGGTGGCCACCGACGCGCCGCTGATCCGTGCGGGTGCCGAACGC
GCGATCGTGTCGACCATCGTCGTCAACGAGGGTCGCGAACTCGCGGTGGATCTCGAGATCACCAGTGGCC
GGGCCAACAAGGCCAGGTTGAACCGTTCCCCGGTACGCAGTGCCCGCGAGATCCTCGGGGTGCTGCGCGC
GGTGTTGTTCAGCCCCGAGGATCTCTCGCTGGTGCGCGGGGATCCGGGTGACCGCAGGCGTTACCTCGAC
GAACTCGCGACCACGCGGCGTCCGGCGCTCGCGGGTGTGCGCGCGGATTACGACAAGGTGGTCCGCCAGC
GCACGGCCTTGCTGAAAACCGCTGCGGGAGCACGTTATCGGGGCGACCGTAGCGTGATCGACACGCTCGA
GGTGTGGGACGGGCACCTCGCCGCGCACGGCGCGGCGCTCGTGGCGTCGCGCGTGAAACTCGTCGAGGAA
CTGCAGCCAGAGGTCGAGAAGGCCTACCAGTTGCTCGCACCGGCCTCGCGTCCCGCGGCCATCCGGTACC
GCAGCAGTGTCGAGGCCATAGAGGACGCGCCGGGCCCCGAGAGCGTGGAGTTCTACGAGGCCGCACTGCT
CGACGCACTGGCGCGCCGCCGTGATGCCGAGCTCGAGCGTGGTGTGTGCCTCGTCGGGCCGCACCGCGAC
GACCTGGAACTGCGTCTCGGTGACCAGCCCGCGAAAGGCTTTGCCAGCCATGGGGAATCGTGGTCGATGG
CGCTGGCACTGCGACTCGGCGCCTATGAACTGTTGTGCTCCGACGGCGTCGAGCCGGTGCTGCTCCTCGA
CGACGTGTTCGCCGAACTGGACACCTCGAGGCGGCGCGCGCTGGCCACCGTGGCCGGCTCGGCCGAGCAG
GTTCTGGTGACTGCCGCTGTGGGCGAGGACATTCCGGAGGACTGGGACGCGCGTCGCGTCGAGATCCGGA
TGGTCGAGGACGACGGCGGACGCGTTTCGATGGTGGCCTCAAAGCTTGGTGCGGCCGCGGGCAACACGCC
TGGCATCAATCTGATCAAGGAGGACATGCGTGTCAAGGTGCATATGGAGGGCAACGTGAACGGTCACGCC
TTCGTGATCGAGGGGGAGGGTAAGGGTAAGCCTTACGAAGGGACCCAGACCGCCAACCTCACCGTCAAGG
AGGGCGCCCCTCTCCCATTCTCGTACGATATCCTCACTACCGCGGTGCATTACGGGAACCGCGTGTTCAC
CAAGTACCCCGAGGATATCCCTGACTACTTCAAGCAGAGCTTCCCGGAGGGATACTCCTGGGAGCGGACG
ATGACCTTCGAAGACAAGGGTATCTGTACGATCCGCAGCGACATCTCGCTGGAAGGGGACTGTTTCTTCC
AGAACGTCCGTTTCAAGGGGACCAACTTTCCGCCGAACGGCCCGGTCATGCAGAAGAAGACCCTCAAGTG
GGAGCCGAGCACGGAGAAGCTGCACGTTCGGGACGGCCTCCTGGTCGGCAACATCAACATGGCGCTGCTG
CTGGAAGGCGGCGGCCACTACCTATGCGACTTCAAGACCACGTACAAAGCGAAGAAGGTCGTCCAGCTGC
CCGACGCGCACTTCGTGGACCACCGCATCGAAATCCTGGGGAACGATTCGGACTACAACAAGGTCAAGTT
GTACGAGCACGCTGTGGCACGCTATAGCCCGCTCCCGTCGCAGGTCTGGTTCGAAGGCGGCGGCGGGGAG
AACCTGTATTTCCAGGACTACAAGGACGACGACGACAAGTGATTTAAATAACCCCTTGGGGCCTCTAAAC
GGGTCTTGAGGGGTTTTTTGTTAACTAGCGTACGATCGAATTCCTGCAGCTCACGGTAACTGATGCCGTA
TTTGCAGTACCAGCGTACGGCCCACAGAATGATGTCACGCTGAAAATGCCGGCCTTTGAATGGGTTCATG
TGCAGCTCCATCAGCAAAAGGGGATGATAAGTTTATCACCACCGACTATTTGCAACAGTGCCGTTGATCG
TGCTATGATCGACTGATGTCATCAGCGGTGGAGTGCAATGTCGTGCAATACGAATGGCGAAAAGCCGAGC
TCATCGGTCAGCTTCTCAACCTTGGGGTTACCCCCGGCGGTGTGCTGCTGGTCCACAGCTCCTTCCGTAG
CGTCCGGCCCCTCGAAGATGGGCCACTTGGACTGATCGAGGCCCTGCGTGCTACGCTGGGTCCGGGAGGG
ACGCTCGTCATGCCCTCGTGGTCAGGTCTGGACGACGAGCCGTTCGATCCTGCCACGTCGCCCGTTACAC
CGGACCTTGGAGTTGTCTCTGACACATTCTGGCGCCTGCCAAATGTAAAGCGCAGCGCCCATCCATTTGC
CTTTGCGGCAGCGGGGCCACAGGCAGAGCAGATCATCTCTGATCCATTGCCCCTGCCACCTTACTCGCCT
GCAAGCCCGGTCGCCCGTGTCCATGAACTCGATGGGCAGGTACTTCTCCTCGGCGTGGGACACGATGCCA
ACACGACGCTGCATCTTGCCGAGTTGATGGCAAAGGTTCCCTATGGGGTGCCGAGACACTGCACCATTCT
TCAGGATGGCAAGTTGGTACGCGTCGATTATCTCGAGAATGACCACTGCTGTGAGCGCTTTGCCTTGGCG
GACAGGTGGCTCAAGGAGAAGAGCCTTCAGAAGGAAGGTCCAGTCGGTCATGCCTTTGCTCGGTTGATCC
GCTCCCGCGACATTGTGGCGACAGCCCTGGGTCAACTGGGCCGAGATCCGTTGATCTTCCTGCATCCGCC
AGAGGCGGGATGCGAAGAATGCGATGCCGCTCGCCAGTCGATTGGCTGAGCTCATGAGCGGAGAACGAGA
TGACGTTGGAGGGGCAAGGTCGCGCTGATTGCTGGGGCAACACGGGGGATCCACTAGTTCCATGAGCGTC
AGACCCCGTAGAAAAGATCAAAGGATCTTCTTGAGATCCTTTTTTTCTGCGCGTAATCTGCTGCTTGCAA
ACAAAAAAACCACCGCTACCAGCGGTGGTTTGTTTGCCGGATCAAGAGCTACCAACTCTTTTTCCGAAGG
TAACTGGCTTCAGCAGAGCGCAGATACCAAATACTGTCCTTCTAGTGTAGCCGTAGTTAGGCCACCACTT
CAAGAACTCTGTAGCACCGCCTACATACCTCGCTCTGCTAATCCTGTTACCAGTGGCTGCTGCCAGTGGC
GATAAGTCGTGTCTTACCGGGTTGGACTCAAGACGATAGTTACCGGATAAGGCGCAGCGGTCGGGCTGAA
CGGGGGGTTCGTGCACACAGCCCAGCTTGGAGCGAACGACCTACACCGAACTGAGATACCTACAGCGTGA
GCTATGAGAAAGCGCCACGCTTCCCGAGGGGAGAAAGGCGGACAGGTATCCGGTAAGCGGCAGGGTCGGA
ACAGGAGAGCGCACGAGGGAGCTTCCAGGGGGAAACGCCTGGTATCTTTATAGTCCTGTCGGGTTTCGCC
ACCTCTGACTTGAGCGTCGATTTTTGTGATGCTCGTCAGGGGGGCGGAGCCTATGGAAAAACGCCAGCAA
CGCGGCCTTTTTACGGTTCCTGGCCTTTTGCTGGCCTTTTGCTCACATGTTCTTTCCTGCGTTATCCCCT
GATTCTGTGGATAACCGTATTACCGCCTTTGAGTGAGCTGATACCGCTCGCCGCAGCCGAACGACCGAGC
GCAACGCGTGCGGCCGCGGTACCCGGGGATCCTCTAGAGTCGACCACCAAGGGCACCATCTCTGCTTGGG
CCACCCCGTTGGCCGCAGCCAGCTCGCTGAGAGCCGTGAACGACAGGGCGAACGCCAGCCCGCCGACGGC
GAGGGTTCCGACCGCTGCAACTCCCGGTGCAACCTTGTCCCGGTCTATTCTCTTCACTGCACCAGCTCCA
ATCTGGTGTGAATGCCCCTCGTCTGTTCGCGCAGGCGGGGGGCTCTATTCGTTTGTCAGCATCGAAAGTA
GCCAGATCAGGGATGCGTTGCAACCGCGTATGCCCAGGTCAGAAGAGTCGCACAAGAGTTGCAGACCCCT
GGAAAGAAAAATGGCCAGAGGGCGAAAACACCCTCTGACCAGCGGAGCGGGCGACGGGAATCGAACCCGC
GTAGCTAGTTTGGAAGAATGGGTGTCTGCCGACCACATATGGGCCGGTCAAGATAGGTTTTTACCCCCTC
TCGGCTGCATCCTCTAAGTGGAAAGAAATTGCAGGTCGTAGAAGCGCGTTGAAGCCTGAGAGTTGCACAG
GAGTTGCAACCCGGTAGCCTTGTTCACGACGAGAGGAGACCTAGTTGGCACGTCGCGGATGGGGATCGCT
GAAGACTCAGCGCAGCGGGAGGATCCAAGCCTCATACGTCAACCCGCAGGACGGTGTGAGGTACTACGCG
CTGCAGACCTACGACAACAAGATGGACGCCGAAGCCTGGCTCGCGGGCGAGAAGCGGCTCATCGAGATGG
AGACCTGGACCCCTCCACAGGACCGGGCGAAGAAGGCAGCCGCCAGCGCCATCACGCTGGAGGAGTACAC
CCGGAAGTGGCTCGTGGAGCGCGACCTCGCAGACGGCACCAGGGATCTGTACAGCGGGCACGCGGAGCGC
CGCATCTACCCGGTGCTAGGTGAAGTGGCGGTCACAGAGATGACGCCAGCTCTGGTGCGTGCGTGGTGGG
CCGGGATGGGTAGGAAGCACCCGACTGCCCGCCGGCATGCCTACAACGTCCTCCGGGCGGTGATGAACAC
AGCGGTCGAGGACAAGCTGATCGCAGAGAACCCGTGCCGGATCGAGCAGAAGGCAGCCGATGAGCGCGAC
GTAGAGGCGCTGACGCCTGAGGAGCTGGACATCGTCGCCGCTGAGATCTTCGAGCACTACCGGATCGCGG
CATACATCCTGGCGTGGACGAGCCTCCGGTTCGGAGAGCTGATCGAGCTTCGCCGCAAGGACATCGTGGA
CGACGGCATGACGATGAAGCTCCGGGTGCGCCGTGGCGCTTCCCGCGTGGGGAACAAGATCGTCGTTGGC
AACGCCAAGACCGTCCGGTCGAAGCGTCCTGTGACGGTTCCGCCTCACGTCGCGGAGATGATCCGAGCGC
ACATGAAGGACCGTACGAAGATGAACAAGGGCCCCGAGGCATTCCTGGTGACCACGACGCAGGGCAACCG
GCTGTCGAAGTCCGCGTTCACCAAGTCGCTGAAGCGTGGCTACGCCAAGATCGGTCGGCCGGAACTCCGC
ATCCACGACCTCCGCGCTGTCGGCGCTACGTTCGCCGCTCAGGCAGGTGCGACGACCAAGGAGCTGATGG
CCCGTCTCGGTCACACGACTCCTAGGATGGCGATGAAGTACCAGATGGCGTCTGAGGCCCGCGACGAGGC
TATCGCTGAGGCGATGTCCAAGCTGGCCAAGACCTCCTGAAACGCAAAAAGCCCCCCTCCCAAGGACACT
GAGTCCTAAAGAGGGGGGTTTCTTGTCAGTACGCGAAGAACCACGCCTGGCCGCGAGCGCCAGCACCGCC
GCTCTGTGCGGAGACCTGGGCACCAGCCCCGCCGCCGCCAGGAGCATTGCCGTTCCCGCCAGAAATCTAG
ACGGTGACCACAACGCGCCCGCTTTGATCGGGGACGTCGAAATATTGGATCGTCGGCACCGTCACGGCCG
TGGGAGGCGGCACGATCCGCGACGTGATGATCGGCCGCATCCCCACGGTGCTGCGCAGTGAGCTCTACGC
CATCCCGGCGTTGATCTGTGCGTTCGCACGCACAGGCCCGGTGTGAGAAGGGTCTCTGACGAGCGGGAGA
ACTCCCTATCAG
