>Addgene plasmid #159025 | pMSR:MSMEG_0003:Dendra | depositor partial sequence | sequence record 306967 | insert sequence
ATGTTTGCCCGGCATCTCGGACTGACCGATTTCCGGTCGTGGGCACGGGTCGATCTCGATCTCGAGCCGG
GGCGCACCGTCTTCGTGGGCCCCAACGGCTTCGGGAAGACGAATCTTGTTGAGGCGCTGTGGTATTCGGC
AACGCTCGGATCTCATCGGGTGGCCACCGACGCGCCGCTGATCCGTGCGGGTGCCGAACGCGCGATCGTG
TCGACCATCGTCGTCAACGAGGGTCGCGAACTCGCGGTGGATCTCGAGATCACCAGTGGCCGGGCCAACA
AGGCCAGGTTGAACCGTTCCCCGGTACGCAGTGCCCGCGAGATCCTCGGGGTGCTGCGCGCGGTGTTGTT
CAGCCCCGAGGATCTCTCGCTGGTGCGCGGGGATCCGGGTGACCGCAGGCGTTACCTCGACGAACTCGCG
ACCACGCGGCGTCCGGCGCTCGCGGGTGTGCGCGCGGATTACGACAAGGTGGTCCGCCAGCGCACGGCCT
TGCTGAAAACCGCTGCGGGAGCACGTTATCGGGGCGACCGTAGCGTGATCGACACGCTCGAGGTGTGGGA
CGGGCACCTCGCCGCGCACGGCGCGGCGCTCGTGGCGTCGCGCGTGAAACTCGTCGAGGAACTGCAGCCA
GAGGTCGAGAAGGCCTACCAGTTGCTCGCACCGGCCTCGCGTCCCGCGGCCATCCGGTACCGCAGCAGTG
TCGAGGCCATAGAGGACGCGCCGGGCCCCGAGAGCGTGGAGTTCTACGAGGCCGCACTGCTCGACGCACT
GGCGCGCCGCCGTGATGCCGAGCTCGAGCGTGGTGTGTGCCTCGTCGGGCCGCACCGCGACGACCTGGAA
CTGCGTCTCGGTGACCAGCCCGCGAAAGGCTTTGCCAGCCATGGGGAATCGTGGTCGATGGCGCTGGCAC
TGCGACTCGGCGCCTATGAACTGTTGTGCTCCGACGGCGTCGAGCCGGTGCTGCTCCTCGACGACGTGTT
CGCCGAACTGGACACCTCGAGGCGGCGCGCGCTGGCCACCGTGGCCGGCTCGGCCGAGCAGGTTCTGGTG
ACTGCCGCTGTGGGCGAGGACATTCCGGAGGACTGGGACGCGCGTCGCGTCGAGATCCGGATGGTCGAGG
ACGACGGCGGACGCGTTTCGATGGTGGCCTCA
